Addgene plasmid #81304: pDONR223_C1orf150_p.Y89N
Purpose: Gateway Donor vector containing C1ORF150 , part of the Target Accelerator Plasmid Collection.
Depositing lab: Jesse Boehm & William Hahn & David Root. Depositing organization: Broad Institute. Publication: Systematic Functional Interrogation of Rare Cancer Variants Identifies Oncogenic Alleles. Kim E, Ilic N, Shrestha Y, Zou L, Kamburov A, Zhu C, Yang X, Lubonja R, Tran N, Nguyen C, Lawrence MS, Piccioni F, Bagul M, Doench JG, Chouinard CR, Wu X, Hogstrom L, Natoli T, Tamayo P, Horn H, Corsello SM, Lage K, Root DE, Subramanian A, Golub TR, Getz G, Boehm JS, Hahn WC. Cancer Discov. 2016 Jul;6(7):714-26. doi: 10.1158/2159-8290.CD-16-0160. Epub 2016 May 4. PubMed 27147599.
Backbone
  Vector backbone: pDONR223
  Backbone manufacturer: Invitrogen
  Backbone size w/o insert (bp): 2790
  Vector type: Gateway Entry vector
Growth in bacteria
  Bacterial resistance: Spectinomycin, 50 μg/mL
  Growth temperature: 37°C
  Growth strain: DH5alpha
  Copy number: High Copy
Gene/Insert
  Gene/Insert name: C1ORF150
  Species: H. sapiens (human)
  Mutation: Y89N
  GenBank ID: NM_145278.4
  Entrez Gene: GCSAML (a.k.a. C1orf150)
  Promoter: None
  Cloning method: Gateway Cloning
  Sequencing primers: 5′ M13pUC-fwd; 3′ M13-Rev
Terms and licenses: Academic/Nonprofit Terms; Industry Terms: Not Available to Industry
Depositor comments: Open state: NO stop codon immediately follows insert
How to cite: pDONR223_C1orf150_p.Y89N was a gift from Jesse Boehm & William Hahn & David Root (Addgene plasmid # 81304 ; http://n2t.net/addgene:81304 ; RRID:Addgene_81304)
