[The description below was written by a language model from this plasmid's Addgene catalogue record and pLannotate feature annotations shown in this document.]
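Description:
pDONR223_C1orf150_p.Y89N is a Gateway entry clone built on the Invitrogen pDONR223 backbone and belongs to the Target Accelerator Plasmid Collection, a set of wild-type and variant ORFs assembled to test rare cancer-associated alleles functionally. It is a small bacterial plasmid (about 3.2 kb in the sequenced record) that replicates from a high-copy ColE1/pUC-type origin. It is selected with spectinomycin through the aadA (SmR) aminoglycoside adenylyltransferase gene. Upstream of this gene the annotation shows fragments of a class 1 integron Pc promoter and a gentamicin acetyltransferase gene, which look like remnants of the resistance cassette's origin. Short lacZα and lacI fragments are also backbone remnants rather than functional parts. The rrnB T1 and T2 terminators lie upstream of the cloning region, where they insulate the insert from read-through transcription.

The payload is the human C1ORF150 open reading frame, now named GCSAML, carrying the Y89N substitution. The roughly 400 bp coding sequence is flanked by two attL recombination sites. The automated annotation labels the upstream site attL4 and the downstream one attL2. The upstream label may be an imprecise call between closely related att variants, and the record does not resolve it. The insert has no promoter of its own, so the plasmid is not meant for expression. A T7 promoter sits outside the downstream attL site, pointing back toward the insert. The clone is in the "open" configuration, with no stop codon directly after the ORF, so LR Clonase transfer into a destination vector can produce C-terminal fusions to tags or reporters supplied by that vector. Its typical use is as a shuttle source for moving the mutant allele into expression vectors, allowing comparison with the wild-type gene.
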