Features (pLannotate 1.2.2; 12 found; start..end, strand, type, name):
     38..74      -  CDS            lacZα (fragment): LacZα fragment of β-galactosidase; lacZ fragment
     91..186     +  protein_bind   attL4: mutant version of attL; recombination site for the Gateway® LR reaction LR Clonase™
    192..596     +  CDS            GCSAML: GSAML_HUMAN - Also known as C1orf150. Experimental evidence at protein level: Swiss-Prot protein existence level 1. From Homo sapiens (Human).
    598..697     -  protein_bind   attL2: mutant version of attL; recombination site for the Gateway® LR reaction LR Clonase™
    715..733     -  promoter       T7 promoter: promoter for bacteriophage T7 RNA polymerase
    923..946     +  promoter       Pc promoter (fragment): intI1 (promoter lies within the coding sequence); class 1 integron promoter
   1122..1178    +  CDS            GmR (fragment): gentamycin acetyltransferase; aacC1; confers resistance to gentamycin
   1185..1976    +  CDS            SmR: aminoglycoside adenylyltransferase (Murphy, 1985); aadA; confers resistance to spectinomycin and streptomycin
   2069..2657    +  rep_origin     ori: high-copy-number ColE1/pMB1/pBR322/pUC origin of replication
   2840..2932    +  CDS            lacI (fragment): lac repressor; lacI; The lac repressor binds to the lac operator to inhibit transcription in E. coli. This inhibition can be relieved by adding lactose or isopropyl-β-D-thiogalactopyranoside (IPTG).
   2987..3014    -  terminator     rrnB T2 terminator: transcription terminator T2 from the E. coli rrnB gene
   3146..3189    +  terminator     rrnB T1 terminator: Escherichia coli rrnB; transcription terminator T1 from the E. coli rrnB gene
>Addgene plasmid #81304 | pDONR223_C1orf150_p.Y89N | addgene full sequence | sequence record 168405 | Addgene NGS Result
GGCAGTTCCCTACTCTCGCGTTAACGCTAGCATGGATGTTTTCCCAGTCACGACGTTGTAAAACGACGGC
CAGTCTTAAGCTCGGGCCCCAAATAATGATTTTATTTTGACTGATAGTGACCTGTTCGTTGCAACAAATT
GATGAGCAATGCTTTCTTATAATGCCAACTTTGTACAAAAAAGTTGGCACCATGGGAAATTATCTCCTGC
GAAAACTCAGTTGCCTGGGAGAGAATCAAAAGAAGCCCAAGAAAGGAAACCCAGATGAGGAAAGAAAACG
GCAGGAAATGACTACATTTGAAAGAAAACTTCAAGATCAAGATAAGAAAAGCCAAGAAGTTTCATCCACT
TCTAATCAGGAAAACGAGAATGGCAGTGGTTCTGAAGAAGTGTGCTACACTGTCATTAATCACATCCCCC
ATCAGAGATCCTCCCTGAGCTCCAATGATGATGGCAATGAGAACATTGACTCCCTCACAAGGAAAGTGAG
ACAGTTTAGAGAAAGGTCAGAGACAGAATATGCCCTTCTTAGGACTTCTGTTAGTAGGCCTTGTTCCTGC
ACCCATGAGCATGATTATGAAGTTGTGTTTCCACACTACCCAACTTTCTTGTACAAAGTTGGCATTATAA
GAAAGCATTGCTTATCAATTTGTTGCAACGAACAGGTCACTATCAGTCAAAATAAAATCATTATTTGCCA
TCCAGCTGATATCCCCTATAGTGAGTCGTATTACATGGTCATAGCTGTTTCCTGGCAGCTCTGGCCCGTG
TCTCAAAATCTCTGATGTTACATTGCACAAGATAAAAATATATCATCATGCCTCCTCTAGACCAGCCAGG
ACAGAAATGCCTCGACTTCGCTGCTACCCAAGGTTGCCGGGTGACGCACACCGTGGAAACGGATGAAGGC
ACGAACCCAGTGGACATAAGCCTGTTCGGTTCGTAAGCTGTAATGCAAGTAGCGTATGCGCTCACGCAAC
TGGTCCAGAACCTTGACCGAACGCAGCGGTGGTAACGGCGCAGTGGCGGTTTTCATGGCTTGTTATGACT
GTTTTTTTGGGGTACAGTCTATGCCTCGGGCATCCAAGCAGCAAGCGCGTTACGCCGTGGGTCGATGTTT
GATGTTATGGAGCAGCAACGATGTTACGCAGCAGGGCAGTCGCCCTAAAACAAAGTTAAACATTATGAGG
GAAGCGGTGATCGCCGAAGTATCGACTCAACTATCAGAGGTAGTTGGCGTCATCGAGCGCCATCTCGAAC
CGACGTTGCTGGCCGTACATTTGTACGGCTCCGCAGTGGATGGCGGCCTGAAGCCACACAGTGATATTGA
TTTGCTGGTTACGGTGACCGTAAGGCTTGATGAAACAACGCGGCGAGCTTTGATCAACGACCTTTTGGAA
ACTTCGGCTTCCCCTGGAGAGAGCGAGATTCTCCGCGCTGTAGAAGTCACCATTGTTGTGCACGACGACA
TCATTCCGTGGCGTTATCCAGCTAAGCGCGAACTGCAATTTGGAGAATGGCAGCGCAATGACATTCTTGC
AGGTATCTTCGAGCCAGCCACGATCGACATTGATCTGGCTATCTTGCTGACAAAAGCAAGAGAACATAGC
GTTGCCTTGGTAGGTCCAGCGGCGGAGGAACTCTTTGATCCGGTTCCTGAACAGGATCTATTTGAGGCGC
TAAATGAAACCTTAACGCTATGGAACTCGCCGCCCGACTGGGCTGGCGATGAGCGAAATGTAGTGCTTAC
GTTGTCCCGCATTTGGTACAGCGCAGTAACCGGCAAAATCGCGCCGAAGGATGTCGCTGCCGACTGGGCA
ATGGAGCGCCTGCCGGCCCAGTATCAGCCCGTCATACTTGAAGCTAGACAGGCTTATCTTGGACAAGAAG
AAGATCGCTTGGCCTCGCGCGCAGATCAGTTGGAAGAATTTGTCCACTACGTGAAAGGCGAGATCACCAA
GGTAGTCGGCAAATAACCCTCGAGCCACCCATGACCAAAATCCCTTAACGTGAGTTACGCGTCGTTCCAC
TGAGCGTCAGACCCCGTAGAAAAGATCAAAGGATCTTCTTGAGATCCTTTTTTTCTGCGCGTAATCTGCT
GCTTGCAAACAAAAAAACCACCGCTACCAGCGGTGGTTTGTTTGCCGGATCAAGAGCTACCAACTCTTTT
TCCGAAGGTAACTGGCTTCAGCAGAGCGCAGATACCAAATACTGTTCTTCTAGTGTAGCCGTAGTTAGGC
CACCACTTCAAGAACTCTGTAGCACCGCCTACATACCTCGCTCTGCTAATCCTGTTACCAGTGGCTGCTG
CCAGTGGCGATAAGTCGTGTCTTACCGGGTTGGACTCAAGACGATAGTTACCGGATAAGGCGCAGCGGTC
GGGCTGAACGGGGGGTTCGTGCACACAGCCCAGCTTGGAGCGAACGACCTACACCGAACTGAGATACCTA
CAGCGTGAGCTATGAGAAAGCGCCACGCTTCCCGAAGGGAGAAAGGCGGACAGGTATCCGGTAAGCGGCA
GGGTCGGAACAGGAGAGCGCACGAGGGAGCTTCCAGGGGGAAACGCCTGGTATCTTTATAGTCCTGTCGG
GTTTCGCCACCTCTGACTTGAGCGTCGATTTTTGTGATGCTCGTCAGGGGGGCGGAGCCTATGGAAAAAC
GCCAGCAACGCGGCCTTTTTACGGTTCCTGGCCTTTTGCTGGCCTTTTGCTCACATGTTCTTTCCTGCGT
TATCCCCTGATTCTGTGGATAACCGTATTACCGCCTTTGAGTGAGCTGATACCGCTCGCCGCAGCCGAAC
GACCGAGCGCAGCGAGTCAGTGAGCGAGGAAGCGGAAGAGCGCCCAATACGCAAACCGCCTCTCCCCGCG
CGTTGGCCGATTCATTAATGCAGCTGGCACGACAGGTTTCCCGACTGGAAAGCGGGCAGTGAGCGCAACG
CAATTAATACGCGTACCGCTAGCCAGGAAGAGTTTGTAGAAACGCAAAAAGGCCATCCGTCAGGATGGCC
TTCTGCTTAGTTTGATGCCTGGCAGTTTATGGCGGGCGTCCTGCCCGCCACCCTCCGGGCCGTTGCTTCA
CAACGTTCAAATCCGCTCCCGGCGGATTTGTCCTACTCAGGAGAGCGTTCACCGACAAACAACAGATAAA
ACGAAAGGCCCAGTCTTCCGACTGAGCCTTTCGTTTTATTTGATGCCT
