>Addgene plasmid #81304 | pDONR223_C1orf150_p.Y89N | depositor partial sequence | sequence record 154623 | Insert sequence
ATGGGAAATTATCTCCTGCGAAAACTCAGTTGCCTGGGAGAGAATCAAAAGAAGCCCAAGAAAGGAAACC
CAGATGAGGAAAGAAAACGGCAGGAAATGACTACATTTGAAAGAAAACTTCAAGATCAAGATAAGAAAAG
CCAAGAAGTTTCATCCACTTCTAATCAGGAAAACGAGAATGGCAGTGGTTCTGAAGAAGTGTGCTACACT
GTCATTAATCACATCCCCCATCAGAGATCCTCCCTGAGCTCCAATGATGATGGCAATGAGAACATTGACT
CCCTCACAAGGAAAGTGAGACAGTTTAGAGAAAGGTCAGAGACAGAATATGCCCTTCTTAGGACTTCTGT
TAGTAGGCCTTGTTCCTGCACCCATGAGCATGATTATGAAGTTGTGTTTCCACAC
